Addgene plasmid #172476: CAG-loxP-3xpA-loxP-sfGFP+RbG syntron
Purpose: sfGFP with a synthetic intron derived from the rabbit beta-globin gene
Depositing lab: Mario Capecchi. Depositing organization: University of Utah.
Backbone
  Vector backbone: Custom
  Backbone manufacturer: Hyung-song Nam, Capecchi laboratory
  Vector type: Mammalian Expression, Cre/Lox
Growth in bacteria
  Bacterial resistance: Ampicillin, 100 μg/mL
  Growth temperature: 30°C
  Growth strain: DH10B
  Copy number: High Copy
Gene/Insert
  Gene/Insert name: sfGFP
  Species: Synthetic
Resource information
  A portion of this plasmid was derived from a plasmid made by: CAG promoter is from pCAGGS obtained from BCCM/LMBP. SV40 pA is from Clontech. sfGFP is from Sandia Biotech. WPRE is from Miguel Ramalho-Santos. bGH pA is from Neal Copeland. Backbone is from Stratagene.
Terms and licenses: Academic/Nonprofit Terms; Industry Terms: Not Available to Industry
How to cite: CAG-loxP-3xpA-loxP-sfGFP+RbG syntron was a gift from Mario Capecchi (Addgene plasmid # 172476 ; http://n2t.net/addgene:172476 ; RRID:Addgene_172476)
