[The description below was written by a language model from this plasmid's Addgene catalogue record and pLannotate feature annotations shown in this document.]
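Description:
CAG-loxP-3xpA-loxP-sfGFP+RbG syntron is a Cre-dependent mammalian expression plasmid built on a custom backbone whose parts trace to a Stratagene pBluescript-type vector. It is maintained in E. coli through a high-copy ColE1/pUC origin and selected with ampicillin via the β-lactamase gene. Remnants of the parental cloning vector are also annotated, including lac promoter/operator elements, a lacZα fragment, a T7 promoter and an f1 phage origin.

The payload is driven by the CAG promoter, annotated as the CMV immediate-early enhancer, the chicken β-actin promoter and the chimeric β-actin/β-globin intron, which gives strong, broadly active transcription in mammalian cells. Directly downstream lies a lox-stop-lox element: two loxP sites in the same orientation flank three tandem SV40 polyadenylation signals, which terminate transcripts before they reach the reporter. Cre recombinase excises this stop cassette, leaving a single loxP site and allowing the promoter to read through into superfolder GFP.

According to the record, the sfGFP coding sequence carries a synthetic intron ("syntron") derived from the rabbit β-globin gene. The automated annotation does not label this intron. It instead splits the reporter into an sfGFP fragment and an adjoining GFP-variant fragment, which may reflect the interruption, although the intron's exact position is not stated. A WPRE follows the reporter to enhance transcript stability and expression, and the bovine growth hormone poly(A) signal terminates the transcript. The construct serves as a Cre-activated green fluorescent reporter, presumably for assessing how an intron within the coding sequence affects expression, although the record gives no further detail on the intended application.
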