Features (pLannotate 1.2.2; 27 found; start..end, strand, type, name):
     24..128     +  promoter       AmpR promoter: bla
    129..989     +  CDS            AmpR: β-lactamase; bla; confers resistance to ampicillin, carbenicillin, and related antibiotics
   1160..1748    +  rep_origin     ori: high-copy-number ColE1/pMB1/pBR322/pUC origin of replication
   1931..2023    +  CDS            lacI (fragment): lac repressor; lacI; The lac repressor binds to the lac operator to inhibit transcription in E. coli. This inhibition can be relieved by adding lactose or isopropyl-β-D-thiogalactopyranoside (IPTG).
   2036..2057    +  protein_bind   CAP binding site: CAP binding activates transcription in the presence of cAMP. E. coli catabolite activator protein
   2072..2102    +  promoter       lac promoter: promoter for the E. coli lac operon
   2110..2126    +  protein_bind   lac operator: The lac repressor binds to the lac operator to inhibit transcription in E. coli. This inhibition can be relieved by adding lactose or isopropyl-β-D-thiogalactopyranoside (IPTG). lac repressor encoded by lacI
   2406..2785    +  enhancer       CMV enhancer: human cytomegalovirus immediate early enhancer
   2787..3064    +  promoter       chicken β-actin promoter: No description available
   3065..4081    +  intron         chimeric intron: chimera between introns from chicken β-actin and rabbit β-globin
   4141..4174    +  protein_bind   loxP: Cre-mediated recombination occurs in the 8-bp core sequence (GCATACAT). Cre recombinase
   4177..4202    +  misc_feature   MCS (fragment): pBluescript multiple cloning site
   4202..4284    +  CDS            large T antigen (fragment): large T antigen from SV40 (simian virus 40)
   4307..4428    +  polyA_signal   SV40 poly(A) signal: SV40 polyadenylation signal
   4435..4517    +  CDS            large T antigen (fragment): large T antigen from SV40 (simian virus 40)
   4540..4661    +  polyA_signal   SV40 poly(A) signal: SV40 polyadenylation signal
   4668..4750    +  CDS            large T antigen (fragment): large T antigen from SV40 (simian virus 40)
   4773..4894    +  polyA_signal   SV40 poly(A) signal: SV40 polyadenylation signal
   4917..4950    +  protein_bind   loxP: Cre-mediated recombination occurs in the 8-bp core sequence (GCATACAT). Cre recombinase
   4960..5241    +  CDS            Superfolder GFP (fragment): Superfolder GFP is a basic (constitutively fluorescent) green fluorescent protein published in 2005, derived from Aequorea victoria. It is reported to be a very rapidly-maturing weak dimer.
   5238..5774    +  CDS            RSGFP1 (fragment): RSGFP1 is a fluorescent protein published in 1995, derived from Aequorea victoria.
   5786..6370    +  misc_feature   WPRE: woodchuck hepatitis virus posttranscriptional regulatory element
   6415..6639    +  polyA_signal   bGH poly(A) signal: bovine growth hormone polyadenylation signal
   6643..6664    +  promoter       SV40 promoter (fragment): SV40 enhancer and early promoter
   6837..6855    -  promoter       T7 promoter: promoter for bacteriophage T7 RNA polymerase
   6858..7015    +  CDS            lacZα (fragment): LacZα fragment of β-galactosidase; lacZ fragment
   7047..7475    -  rep_origin     f1 ori (sequence partly withheld): f1 bacteriophage origin of replication; arrow indicates direction of (+) strand synthesis
>Addgene plasmid #172476 | CAG-loxP-3xpA-loxP-sfGFP+RbG syntron | addgene full sequence | sequence record 338906 | Addgene NGS Result
GTGGCACTTTTCGGGGAAATGTGCGCGGAACCCCTATTTGTTTATTTTTCTAAATACATTCAAATATGTA
TCCGCTCATGAGACAATAACCCTGATAAATGCTTCAATAATATTGAAAAAGGAAGAGTATGAGTATTCAA
CATTTCCGTGTCGCCCTTATTCCCTTTTTTGCGGCATTTTGCCTTCCTGTTTTTGCTCACCCAGAAACGC
TGGTGAAAGTAAAAGATGCTGAAGATCAGTTGGGTGCACGAGTGGGTTACATCGAACTGGATCTCAACAG
CGGTAAGATCCTTGAGAGTTTTCGCCCCGAAGAACGTTTTCCAATGATGAGCACTTTTAAAGTTCTGCTA
TGTGGCGCGGTATTATCCCGTATTGACGCCGGGCAAGAGCAACTCGGTCGCCGCATACACTATTCTCAGA
ATGACTTGGTTGAGTACTCACCAGTCACAGAAAAGCATCTTACGGATGGCATGACAGTAAGAGAATTATG
CAGTGCTGCCATAACCATGAGTGATAACACTGCGGCCAACTTACTTCTGACAACGATCGGAGGACCGAAG
GAGCTAACCGCTTTTTTGCACAACATGGGGGATCATGTAACTCGCCTTGATCGTTGGGAACCGGAGCTGA
ATGAAGCCATACCAAACGACGAGCGTGACACCACGATGCCTGTAGCAATGGCAACAACGTTGCGCAAACT
ATTAACTGGCGAACTACTTACTCTAGCTTCCCGGCAACAATTAATAGACTGGATGGAGGCGGATAAAGTT
GCAGGACCACTTCTGCGCTCGGCCCTTCCGGCTGGCTGGTTTATTGCTGATAAATCTGGAGCCGGTGAGC
GTGGGTCTCGCGGTATCATTGCAGCACTGGGGCCAGATGGTAAGCCCTCCCGTATCGTAGTTATCTACAC
GACGGGGAGTCAGGCAACTATGGATGAACGAAATAGACAGATCGCTGAGATAGGTGCCTCACTGATTAAG
CATTGGTAACTGTCAGACCAAGTTTACTCATATATACTTTAGATTGATTTAAAACTTCATTTTTAATTTA
AAAGGATCTAGGTGAAGATCCTTTTTGATAATCTCATGACCAAAATCCCTTAACGTGAGTTTTCGTTCCA
CTGAGCGTCAGACCCCGTAGAAAAGATCAAAGGATCTTCTTGAGATCCTTTTTTTCTGCGCGTAATCTGC
TGCTTGCAAACAAAAAAACCACCGCTACCAGCGGTGGTTTGTTTGCCGGATCAAGAGCTACCAACTCTTT
TTCCGAAGGTAACTGGCTTCAGCAGAGCGCAGATACCAAATACTGTTCTTCTAGTGTAGCCGTAGTTAGG
CCACCACTTCAAGAACTCTGTAGCACCGCCTACATACCTCGCTCTGCTAATCCTGTTACCAGTGGCTGCT
GCCAGTGGCGATAAGTCGTGTCTTACCGGGTTGGACTCAAGACGATAGTTACCGGATAAGGCGCAGCGGT
CGGGCTGAACGGGGGGTTCGTGCACACAGCCCAGCTTGGAGCGAACGACCTACACCGAACTGAGATACCT
ACAGCGTGAGCTATGAGAAAGCGCCACGCTTCCCGAAGGGAGAAAGGCGGACAGGTATCCGGTAAGCGGC
AGGGTCGGAACAGGAGAGCGCACGAGGGAGCTTCCAGGGGGAAACGCCTGGTATCTTTATAGTCCTGTCG
GGTTTCGCCACCTCTGACTTGAGCGTCGATTTTTGTGATGCTCGTCAGGGGGGCGGAGCCTATGGAAAAA
CGCCAGCAACGCGGCCTTTTTACGGTTCCTGGCCTTTTGCTGGCCTTTTGCTCACATGTTCTTTCCTGCG
TTATCCCCTGATTCTGTGGATAACCGTATTACCGCCTTTGAGTGAGCTGATACCGCTCGCCGCAGCCGAA
CGACCGAGCGCAGCGAGTCAGTGAGCGAGGAAGCGGAAGAGCGCCCAATACGCAAACCGCCTCTCCCCGC
GCGTTGGCCGATTCATTAATGCAGCTGGCACGACAGGTTTCCCGACTGGAAAGCGGGCAGTGAGCGCAAC
GCAATTAATGTGAGTTAGCTCACTCATTAGGCACCCCAGGCTTTACACTTTATGCTTCCGGCTCGTATGT
TGTGTGGAATTGTGAGCGGATAACAATTTCACACAGGAAACAGCTATGACCATGATTACGCCAAGCGCGC
AATTAAGTTTAAACAAGGGCAGGATGTGTCAAACTGCCAATAGAGAACTACTTACTCTTCAGGCTGAAGC
TGATGGAACAGGTAACAAAGGCAAACACTAATCATGATCAGCAAGATGAAGCAGAAAGGGAACAAGGGGA
TATTAAATGTGTATAGACACGCTAGAGAGATGGCTCAGCAGTTAAGAGAACTAGCTGGTCTTTCAGAGGT
CCTGAGATCAATACCGGTCATGGTCGACATTGATTATTGACTAGTTATTAATAGTAATCAATTACGGGGT
CATTAGTTCATAGCCCATATATGGAGTTCCGCGTTACATAACTTACGGTAAATGGCCCGCCTGGCTGACC
GCCCAACGACCCCCGCCCATTGACGTCAATAATGACGTATGTTCCCATAGTAACGCCAATAGGGACTTTC
CATTGACGTCAATGGGTGGAGTATTTACGGTAAACTGCCCACTTGGCAGTACATCAAGTGTATCATATGC
CAAGTACGCCCCCTATTGACGTCAATGACGGTAAATGGCCCGCCTGGCATTATGCCCAGTACATGACCTT
ATGGGACTTTCCTACTTGGCAGTACATCTACGTATTAGTCATCGCTATTACCATGGTCGAGGTGAGCCCC
ACGTTCTGCTTCACTCTCCCCATCTCCCCCCCCTCCCCACCCCCAATTTTGTATTTATTTATTTTTTAAT
TATTTTGTGCAGCGATGGGGGCGGGGGGGGGGGGGGGGCGCGCGCCRGGSGGGGSGGGGSGGGGSGRGGG
GSGGGGSGGGGCGAGGCGGAGAGGKGCGGCGGCAGCCAATCAGAGCGGCGCGCTCCGAAAGTTTCCTTTT
ATGGCGAGGCGGCGGCGGCGGCGGCCCTATAAAAAGCGAAGCGCGCGGCGGGCGGGAGTCGCTGCGCGCT
GCCTTCGCCCCGTGCCCCGCTCCGCCGCCGCCTCGCGCCGCCCGCCCCGGCTCTGACTGACCGCGTTACT
CCCACAGGTGAGCGGGCGGGACGGCCCTTCTCCTCCGGGCTGTAATTAGCGCTTGGTTTAATGACGGCTT
GTTTCTTTTCTGTGGCTGCGTGAAAGCCTTGAGGGGCTCCGGGAGGGCCCTTTGTGCGGGGGGAGCGGCT
CGGGGGGTGCGTGCGTGTGTGTGTGCGTGGGGAGCGCCGCGTGCGGCTCCGCGCTGCCCGGCGGCTGTGA
GCGCTGCGGGCGCGGCGCGGGGCTTTGTGCGCTCCGCAGTGTGCGCGAGGGGAGCGCGGCCGGGGGCGGT
GCCCCGCGGTGCGGGGGGGGCTGCGAGGGGAACAAAGGCTGCGTGCGGGGTGTGTGCGTGGGGGGGTGAG
CAGGGGGTGTGGGCGCGTCGGTCGGGCTGCAACCCCCCCTGCACCCCCCTCCCCGAGTTGCTGAGCACGG
CCCGGCTTCGGGTGCGGGGCTCCGTACGGGGCGTGGCGCGGGGCTCGCCGTGCCGGGCGGGGGGTGGCGG
CAGGTGGGGGTGCCGGGCGGGGCGGGGCCGCCTCGGGCCGGGGAGGGCTCGGGGGAGGGGCGCGGCGGCC
CCCGGAGCGCCGGCGGCTGTCGAGGCGCGGCGAGCCGCAGCCATTGCCTTTTATGGTAATCGTGCGAGAG
GGCGCAGGGACTTCCTTTGTCCCAAATCTGTGCGGAGCCGAAATCTGGGAGGCGCCGCCGCACCCCCTCT
AGCGGGCGCGGGGCGAAGCGGTGCGGCGCCGGCAGGAAGGAAATGGGCGGGGAGGGCCTTCGTGCGTCGC
CGCGCCGCCGTCCCCTTCTCCCTCTCCAGCCTCGGGGCTGTCCGCGGGGGGACGGCTGCCTTCGGGGGGG
ACGGGGCAGGGCGGGGTTCGGCTTCTGGCGTGTGACCGGCGGCTCTAGAGCCTCTGCTAACCATGTTCAT
GCCTTCTTCTTTTTCCTACAGCTCCTGGGCAACGTGCTGGTTATTGTGCTGTCTCATCATTTTGGCAAAG
AATTGCTAGCATAACTTCGTATAGCATACATTATACGAAGTTATAGCCACCGCGGTGGCGGCCGCTCTAG
AATCATAATCAGCCATACCACATTTGTAGAGGTTTTACTTGCTTTAAAAAACCTCCCACACCTCCCCCTG
AACCTGAAACATAAAATGAATGCAATTGTTGTTGTTAACTTGTTTATTGCAGCTTATAATGGTTACAAAT
AAAGCAATAGCATCACAAATTTCACAAATAAAGCATTTTTTTCACTGCATTCTAGTTGTGGTTTGTCCAA
ACTCATCAATGTATCTTAACTAGAATCATAATCAGCCATACCACATTTGTAGAGGTTTTACTTGCTTTAA
AAAACCTCCCACACCTCCCCCTGAACCTGAAACATAAAATGAATGCAATTGTTGTTGTTAACTTGTTTAT
TGCAGCTTATAATGGTTACAAATAAAGCAATAGCATCACAAATTTCACAAATAAAGCATTTTTTTCACTG
CATTCTAGTTGTGGTTTGTCCAAACTCATCAATGTATCTTAACTAGAATCATAATCAGCCATACCACATT
TGTAGAGGTTTTACTTGCTTTAAAAAACCTCCCACACCTCCCCCTGAACCTGAAACATAAAATGAATGCA
ATTGTTGTTGTTAACTTGTTTATTGCAGCTTATAATGGTTACAAATAAAGCAATAGCATCACAAATTTCA
CAAATAAAGCATTTTTTTCACTGCATTCTAGTTGTGGTTTGTCCAAACTCATCAATGTATCTTAACTAGT
GGATCTCATGCCTAGGATAACTTCGTATAGCATACATTATACGAAGTTATAGGCGCGCCATGAGCAAAGG
AGAAGAACTTTTCACTGGAGTTGTCCCAATTCTTGTTGAATTAGATGGTGATGTTAATGGGCACAAATTT
TCTGTCCGTGGAGAGGGAGAGGGAGATGCTACAAACGGAAAACTCACCCTTAAATTTATTTGCACTACTG
GAAAACTACCTGTTCCGTGGCCAACACTTGTCACTACTCTGACCTATGGTGTTCAATGCTTTTCCCGTTA
TCCGGATCACATGAAACGGCATGACTTTTTCAAGAGTGCCATGCCCGAAGGTTATGTACAGGTAAGTTTG
GGGACCCTTGATTGTTCTTTCTTTTTCGCTACTCTGATTCCAAACCGGGCCCCTCTGCTAACCATGTTCA
TGCCTTCTTCTTTTTCCTTCAGGAACGCACTATATCTTTCAAAGATGACGGGACCTACAAGACGCGTGCT
GAAGTCAAGTTTGAAGGTGATACCCTTGTTAATCGTATCGAGTTAAAGGGTATTGATTTTAAAGAAGATG
GAAACATTCTTGGACACAAACTCGAGTACAACTTTAACTCACACAATGTATACATCACGGCAGACAAACA
AAAGAATGGAATCAAAGCTAACTTCAAAATTCGCCACAACGTTGAAGATGGTTCCGTTCAACTAGCAGAC
CATTATCAACAAAATACTCCAATTGGCGATGGCCCTGTCCTTTTACCAGACAACCATTACCTGTCGACAC
AATCTGTCCTTTCGAAAGATCCCAACGAAAAGCGTGACCACATGGTCCTTCTTGAGTTTGTAACTGCTGC
TGGGATTACACATGGCATGGATGAGCTCTACAAATGATTAATTAAAACCTCTGGATTACAAAATTTGTGA
AAGATTGACTGGTATTCTTAACTATGTTGCTCCTTTTACGCTATGTGGATACGCTGCTTTAATGCCTTTG
TATCATGCTATTGCTTCCCGTATGGCTTTCATTTTCTCCTCCTTGTATAAATCCTGGTTGCTGTCTCTTT
ATGAGGAGTTGTGGCCCGTTGTCAGGCAACGTGGCGTGGTGTGCACTGTGTTTGCTGACGCAACCCCCAC
TGGTTGGGGCATTGCCACCACCTGTCAGCTCCTTTCCGGGACTTTCGCTTTCCCCCTCCCTATTGCCACG
GCGGAACTCATCGCCGCCTGCCTTGCCCGCTGCTGGACAGGGGCTCGGCTGTTGGGCACTGACAATTCCG
TGGTGTTGTCGGGGAAATCATCGTCCTTTCCTTGGCTGCTCGCCTGTGTTGCCACCTGGATTCTGCGCGG
GACGTCCTTCTGCTACGTCCCTTCGGCCCTCAATCCAGCGGACCTTCCTTCCCGCGGCCTGCTGCCGGCT
CTGCGGCCTCTTCCGCGTCTTCGCCTTCGCCCTCAGACGAGTCGGATCTCCCTTTGGGCCGCCTCCCCGC
AGGATCCACTAGAGCGGCCGCCTAGAGCTCGCTATCAGCCTCGACTGTGCCTTCTAGTTGCCAGCCATCT
GTTGTTTGCCCCTCCCCCGTGCCTTCCTTGACCCTGGAAGGTGCCACTCCCACTGTCCTTTCCTAATAAA
ATGAGGAAATTGCATCGCATTGTCTGAGTAGGTGTCATTCTATTCTGGGGGGTGGGGTGGGGCAGGACAG
CAAGGGGGAGGATTGGGAAGACAATAGCAGGCATGCTGGGGATGCGGTGGGCTCTATGGCTTCTGAGGCG
GAAAGAACCAGCTGGGGCTCGACTAGAGCTTGCGGAACCCTTAAGCTTGTCATTCGAATTTAGACACCCA
CATGGTGGCTCATGACCATCTATCTATAAATGGATCTGATTTTCATGTCTGGCAGTGTACAGAAGCTAAC
TGAAGAAAGGTGGAAGACCCACAAGAGTTCAAGGTACCCAATTCGCCCTATAGTGAGTCGTATTACAATT
CACTGGCCGTCGTTTTACAACGTCGTGACTGGGAAAACCCTGGCGTTACCCAACTTAATCGCCTTGCAGC
ACATCCCCCTTTCGCCAGCTGGCGTAATAGCGAAGAGGCCCGCACCGATCGCCCTTCCCAACAGTTGCGC
AGCCTGAATGGCGAATGGCAAATTGTAAGCGTTAATATTTTGTTAAAATTCGCGTTAAATTTTTGTTAAA
TCAGCTCATTTTTTAACCAATAGGCCGAAATCGGCAAAATCCCTTATAAATCAAAAGAATAGACCGAGAT
AGGGT
[37 nt withheld, positions 7146-7182]
AAAGAACGTGGACTCCAACGTCAAAGG
[49 nt withheld, positions 7210-7258]
T
[91 nt withheld, positions 7260-7350]
G
[124 nt withheld, positions 7352-7475]
CAG
